>Addgene plasmid #84998 | pcDNA3-Flag-Hsp40-S149A/S151A | addgene partial sequence | sequence record 167740 | CMV-F 5'-CGCAAATGGGCGGTAGGCGTG-3'
TAAGCAGAGCTCTCTGGCTAACTAGAGAACCCACTGCTTACTGGCTTATCGAAATTAATACGACTCACTA
TAGGGAGACCCAAGCTTGGTACCGAGCTCGGATCCAAGAGAGATACCACCATGGCCCTCGAGGACTACAA
GGACGACGATGACAAGTCTAGAGGTAAAGACTACTACCAGACGTTGGGCCTGGCCCGCGGCGCGTCGGAC
GAGGAGATCAAGCGGGCCTACCGCCGCCAGGCGCTGCGCTACCACCCGGACAAGAACAAGGAGCCCGGCG
CCGAGGAGAAGTTCAAGGAGATCGCTGAGGCCTACGACGTGCTCAGCGACCCGCGCAAGCGCGAGATCTT
CGACCGCTACGGGGAGGAAGGCCTAAAGGGGAGTGGCCCCAGTGGCGGTAGCGGCGGTGGTGCCAATGGT
ACCTCTTTCAGCTACACATTCCATGGAGACCCTCATGCCATGTTTGCTGAGTTCTTCGGTGGCAGAAATC
CCTTTGACACCTTTTTTGGGCAGCGGAACGGGGAGGAAGGCATGGACATTGATGACCCATTCTCTGGCTT
CCCTATGGGCATGGGTGGCTTCACCAACGTGAACTTTGGCCGCGCCCGCGCTGCCCAAGAGCCCGCCCGA
AAGAAGCAAGATCCCCCAGTCACCCACGACCTTCGAGTCTCCCTTGAAGAGATCTACAGCGGCTGTACCA
AGAAGATGAAAATCTCCCACAAGCGGCTAAACCCCGACGGAAAGAGCATTCGAAACGAAGACAAAATATT
GACCATCGAAGTGAAGAAGGGGTGGAAAGAAGGAACCAAAATCACTTTCCCCAAGGAAGGAGACCAGACC
TCCAACAACATTCCAGCTGATATCGTCTTTGTTTTAAAGGACAAGCCCCACAATATCTTTAAGAGAGATG
GCTCTGATGTCATTTATCCTGCCAGGATCAGCCTCCGGGAGGCTCTGTGTGGCTGCACAGTGAACGTCCC
CACTCTGGACGGCA
