>Addgene plasmid #84998 | pcDNA3-Flag-Hsp40-S149A/S151A | addgene partial sequence | sequence record 167742 | BGH-rev 5'-TAGAAGGCACAGTCGAGG-3'
GTGACACTATAGAATAGGGCCCCTATATTGGAAGAACCTGCTCAAGTACGGTTCTTGATGTCTGGGGAAT
CCTTTCGGGGAAGATCACTTCAAACTCAATAATGAGGTCCCCACGTTTCTCGGGTGTTTTGGGGAGGGGG
AGGCCTTCTCCAGGAACTTTTCGCCGCATGCCAGGCCTGATAACATCTTTGAATACGACGGGTATCGTCC
TGCCGTCCAGAGTGGGGACGTTCACTGTGCAGCCACACAGAGCCTCCCGGAGGCTGATCCTGGCAGGATA
AATGACATCAGAGCCATCTCTCTTAAAGATATTGTGGGGCTTGTCCTTTAAAACAAAGACGATATCAGCT
GGAATGTTGTTGGAGGTCTGGTCTCCTTCCTTGGGGAAAGTGATTTTGGTTCCTTCTTTCCACCCCTTCT
TCACTTCGATGGTCAATATTTTGTCTTCGTTTCGAATGCTCTTTCCGTCGGGGTTTAGCCGCTTGTGGGA
GATTTTCATCTTCTTGGTACAGCCGCTGTAGATCTCTTCAAGGGAGACTCGAAGGTCGTGGGTGACTGGG
GGATCTTGCTTCTTTCGGGCGGGCTCTTGGGCAGCGCGGGCGCGGCCAAAGTTCACGTTGGTGAAGCCAC
CCATGCCCATAGGGAAGCCAGAGAATGGGTCATCAATGTCCATGCCTTCCTCCCCGTTCCGCTGCCCAAA
AAAGGTGTCAAAGGGATTTCTGCCACCGAAGAACTCAGCAAACATGGCATGAGGGTCTCCATGGAATGTG
TAGCTGAAAGAGGTACCATTGGCACCACCGCCGCTACCGCCACTGGGGCCACTCCCCTTTAGGCCTTCCT
CCCCGTAGCGGTCGAAGATCTCGCGCTTGCGCGGGTCGCTGAGCACGTCGTAGGCCTCAGCGATCTCCTT
GAACTTCTCCTCGGCGCCGGGCTCCTTGTTCTTGTCCGGGTGGTAGCGCAGCGCCTGGCGGCGGTAGGCC
CGCTTGATCTCCTCGTCCGACGCGCCGCGGGCCAGGCCCAACGTCTG
