[The description below was written by a language model from this plasmid's Addgene catalogue record.]
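Description:
pcDNA3-Flag-Hsp40-S149A/S151A is a mammalian expression plasmid built on a pcDNA3-Flag backbone and carrying the human Hsp40 coding sequence (DNAJB1, also known as Hdj1 or HSPF1). It is maintained in E. coli as a high-copy plasmid under ampicillin selection. No feature table accompanies the record, so other backbone elements, such as the origin of replication or any mammalian selection marker, are not explicitly documented. The listed sequencing primer sites (a CMV forward and a BGH reverse primer) are consistent with the insert sitting between the CMV promoter and a bovine growth hormone polyadenylation region, as is usual for pcDNA3-type vectors.

Expression of the insert is driven by the CMV promoter, a strong constitutive viral promoter widely used for transient or stable expression in mammalian cells. The backbone supplies a Flag epitope fused to the N terminus of Hsp40, allowing detection or immunoprecipitation of the exogenous protein with anti-Flag antibodies and distinguishing it from endogenous DnaJB1. The insert carries two point mutations, serine 149 and serine 151 both changed to alanine. Serine-to-alanine substitutions are commonly used to remove potential phosphorylation sites, although the record itself does not state the rationale or the kinase of interest. The depositor notes that the construct derives from a previously described wild-type pcDNA3-Flag-Hsp40 plasmid obtained from another laboratory, so the mutant is naturally used alongside that parent for comparing wild-type and S149A/S151A forms of this co-chaperone in transfected cells. The cloning method is recorded as unknown.
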