Addgene plasmid #84998: pcDNA3-Flag-Hsp40-S149A/S151A
Purpose: Hsp40/DnaJB1 expression plasmid
Depositing lab: Ugo Moens. Depositing organization: University of Tromso.
Backbone
  Vector backbone: pcDNA3-Flag
  Vector type: Mammalian Expression
Growth in bacteria
  Bacterial resistance: Ampicillin, 100 μg/mL
  Growth temperature: 37°C
  Growth strain: DH5alpha
  Copy number: High Copy
Gene/Insert
  Gene/Insert name: Hsp40
  Species: H. sapiens (human)
  Mutation: Serine 149 and 151 mutated to Alanine
  Entrez Gene: DNAJB1 (a.k.a. HSPF1, Hdj1, Hsp40, RSPH16B, Sis1)
  Promoter: CMV
  Tag / fusion protein: Flag (N terminal on backbone)
  Cloning method: Unknown
  Sequencing primers: 5′ CMV-F; 3′ BGH-rev
Terms and licenses: Academic/Nonprofit Terms; Industry Terms: Not Available to Industry
Depositor comments: The pcDNA3-Flag-Hsp40 wild-type plasmid was obtained from Dr. Muraguchi and is described by Liu QL, Kishi H, Ohtsuka K, Muraguchi A. Blood 2003; 102:1788-1796. PMID:12738667
How to cite: pcDNA3-Flag-Hsp40-S149A/S151A was a gift from Ugo Moens (Addgene plasmid # 84998 ; http://n2t.net/addgene:84998 ; RRID:Addgene_84998)
